>Addgene plasmid #144527 | TFORF3051 | addgene full sequence | sequence record 404225 | Addgene NGS Result
TTAATGTAGTCTTATGCAATACTCTTGTAGTCTTGCAACATGGTAACGATGAGTTAGCAACATGCCTTAC
AAGGAGAGAAAAAGCACCGTGCATGCCGATTGGTGGAAGTAAGGTGGTACGATCGTGCCTTATTAGGAAG
GCAACAGACGGGTCTGACATGGATTGGACGAACCACTGAATTGCCGCATTGCAGAGATATTGTATTTAAG
TGCCTAGCTCGATACATAAACGGGTCTCTCTGGTTAGACCAGATCTGAGCCTGGGAGCTCTCTGGCTAAC
TAGGGAACCCACTGCTTAAGCCTCAATAAAGCTTGCCTTGAGTGCTTCAAGTAGTGTGTGCCCGTCTGTT
GTGTGACTCTGGTAACTAGAGATCCCTCAGACCCTTTTAGTCAGTGTGGAAAATCTCTAGCAGTGGCGCC
CGAACAGGGACTTGAAAGCGAAAGGGAAACCAGAGGAGCTCTCTCGACGCAGGACTCGGCTTGCTGAAGC
GCGCACGGCAAGAGGCGAGGGGCGGCGACTGGTGAGTACGCCAAAAATTTTGACTAGCGGAGGCTAGAAG
GAGAGAGATGGGTGCGAGAGCGTCAGTATTAAGCGGGGGAGAATTAGATCGCGATGGGAAAAAATTCGGT
TAAGGCCAGGGGGAAAGAAAAAATATAAATTAAAACATATAGTATGGGCAAGCAGGGAGCTAGAACGATT
CGCAGTTAATCCTGGCCTGTTAGAAACATCAGAAGGCTGTAGACAAATACTGGGACAGCTACAACCATCC
CTTCAGACAGGATCAGAAGAACTTAGATCATTATATAATACAGTAGCAACCCTCTATTGTGTGCATCAAA
GGATAGAGATAAAAGACACCAAGGAAGCTTTAGACAAGATAGAGGAAGAGCAAAACAAAAGTAAGACCAC
CGCACAGCAAGCGGCCGCTGATCTTCAGACCTGGAGGAGGAGATATGAGGGACAATTGGAGAAGTGAATT
ATATAAATATAAAGTAGTAAAAATTGAACCATTAGGAGTAGCACCCACCAAGGCAAAGAGAAGAGTGGTG
CAGAGAGAAAAAAGAGCAGTGGGAATAGGAGCTTTGTTCCTTGGGTTCTTGGGAGCAGCAGGAAGCACTA
TGGGCGCAGCGTCAATGACGCTGACGGTACAGGCCAGACAATTATTGTCTGGTATAGTGCAGCAGCAGAA
CAATTTGCTGAGGGCTATTGAGGCGCAACAGCATCTGTTGCAACTCACAGTCTGGGGCATCAAGCAGCTC
CAGGCAAGAATCCTGGCTGTGGAAAGATACCTAAAGGATCAACAGCTCCTGGGGATTTGGGGTTGCTCTG
GAAAACTCATTTGCACCACTGCTGTGCCTTGGAATGCTAGTTGGAGTAATAAATCTCTGGAACAGATTTG
GAATCACACGACCTGGATGGAGTGGGACAGAGAAATTAACAATTACACAAGCTTAATACACTCCTTAATT
GAAGAATCGCAAAACCAGCAAGAAAAGAATGAACAAGAATTATTGGAATTAGATAAATGGGCAAGTTTGT
GGAATTGGTTTAACATAACAAATTGGCTGTGGTATATAAAATTATTCATAATGATAGTAGGAGGCTTGGT
AGGTTTAAGAATAGTTTTTGCTGTACTTTCTATAGTGAATAGAGTTAGGCAGGGATATTCACCATTATCG
TTTCAGACCCACCTCCCAACCCCGAGGGGACCCATGCATTGCATCTCAATTAGTCAGCAACCAGGTGTGG
AAAGTCCCCAGGCTCCCCAGCAGGCAGAAGTATGCAAAGCATGCGTCTCAATTAGTCAGCAACCATAGTC
CCGCCCCTAACTCCGCCCATCCCGCCCCTAACTCCGCCCAGTTCCGCCCATTCTCCGCCCCATGGCTGAC
TAATTTTTTTTATTTATGCAGAGGCCGAGGCCGCCTCGGCCTCTGAGCTATTCCAGAAGTAGTGAGGAGG
CTTTTTTGGAGGCCTAGGCTTTTGCAAAAAGCTTTCTAGAGGTACCACCGGAGCTTACCATGACCGAGTA
CAAGCCCACGGTGCGCCTCGCCACCCGCGACGACGTCCCCAGGGCCGTACGCACCCTCGCCGCCGCGTTC
GCCGACTACCCCGCCACGCGCCACACCGTCGATCCGGACCGCCACATCGAGCGGGTCACCGAGCTGCAAG
AACTCTTCCTCACGCGCGTCGGGCTCGACATCGGCAAGGTGTGGGTCGCGGACGACGGCGCCGCCGTGGC
GGTCTGGACCACGCCGGAGAGCGTCGAAGCGGGGGCGGTGTTCGCCGAGATCGGCCCGCGCATGGCCGAG
TTGAGCGGTTCCCGGCTGGCCGCGCAGCAACAGATGGAAGGCCTCCTGGCGCCGCACCGGCCCAAGGAGC
CCGCGTGGTTCCTGGCCACCGTCGGCGTCTCGCCCGACCACCAGGGCAAGGGTCTGGGCAGCGCCGTCGT
GCTCCCCGGAGTGGAGGCGGCCGAGCGCGCCGGGGTGCCCGCCTTCCTGGAGACCTCCGCGCCCCGCAAC
CTCCCCTTCTACGAGCGGCTCGGCTTCACCGTCACCGCCGACGTCGAGGTGCCCGAAGGACCGCGCACCT
GGTGCATGACCCGCAAGCCCGGTGCCAGTTAACGAATTCTAGATCTTGAGACAAATGGCAGTATTCATCC
ACAATTTTAAAAGAAAAGGGGGGATTGGGGGGTACAGTGCAGGGGAAAGAATAGTAGACATAATAGCAAC
AGACATACAAACTAAAGAATTACAAAAACAAATTACAAAAATTCAAAATTTTCGGGTTTATTACAGGGAC
AGCAGAGATCCACTTTGGCGCCGGCTCGAGGCCTGCAGGTGCAAAGATGGATAAAGTTTTAAACAGAGAG
GAATCTTTGCAGCTAATGGACCTTCTAGGTCTTGAAAGGAGTGGGAATTGGCTCCGGTGCCCGTCAGTGG
GCAGAGCGCACATCGCCCACAGTCCCCGAGAAGTTGGGGGGAGGGGTCGGCAATTGAACCGGTGCCTAGA
GAAGGTGGCGCGGGGTAAACTGGGAAAGTGATGTCGTGTACTGGCTCCGCCTTTTTCCCGAGGGTGGGGG
AGAACCGTATATAAGTGCAGTAGTCGCCGTGAACGTTCTTTTTCGCAACGGGTTTGCCGCCAGAACACAG
GTAAGTGCCGTGTGTGGTTCCCGCGGGCCTGGCCTCTTTACGGGTTATGGCCCTTGCGTGCCTTGAATTA
CTTCCACCTGGCTGCAGTACGTGATTCTTGATCCCGAGCTTCGGGTTGGAAGTGGGTGGGAGAGTTCGAG
GCCTTGCGCTTAAGGAGCCCCTTCGCCTCGTGCTTGAGTTGAGGCCTGGCCTGGGCGCTGGGGCCGCCGC
GTGCGAATCTGGTGGCACCTTCGCGCCTGTCTCGCTGCTTTCGATAAGTCTCTAGCCATTTAAAATTTTT
GATGACCTGCTGCGACGCTTTTTTTCTGGCAAGATAGTCTTGTAAATGCGGGCCAAGATCTGCACACTGG
TATTTCGGTTTTTGGGGCCGCGGGCGGCGACGGGGCCCGTGCGTCCCAGCGCACATGTTCGGCGAGGCGG
GGCCTGCGAGCGCGGCCACCGAGAATCGGACGGGGGTAGTCTCAAGCTGGCCGGCCTGCTCTGGTGCCTG
GCCTCGCGCCGCCGTGTATCGCCCCGCCCTGGGCGGCAAGGCTGGCCCGGTCGGCACCAGTTGCGTGAGC
GGAAAGATGGCCGCTTCCCGGCCCTGCTGCAGGGAGCTCAAAATGGAGGACGCGGCGCTCGGGAGAGCGG
GCGGGTGAGTCACCCACACAAAGGAAAAGGGCCTTTCCGTCCTCAGCCGTCGCTTCATGTGACTCCACGG
AGTACCGGGCGCCGTCCAGGCACCTCGATTAGTTCTCGAGCTTTTGGAGTACGTCGTCTTTAGGTTGGGG
GGAGGGGTTTTATGCGATGGAGTTTCCCCACACTGAGTGGGTGGAGACTGAAGTTAGGCCAGCTTGGCAC
TTGATGTAATTCTCCTTGGAATTTGCCCTTTTTGAGTTTGGATCTTGGTTCATTCTCAAGCCTCAGACAG
TGGTTCAAAGTTTTTTTCTTCCATTTCAGGTGTCGTGAGGCTAGCATCGATTGATCAACAAGTTTGTACA
AAAAAGCAGGCTTCACCATGGAAGATTATACCAAAATAGAGAAAATTGGAGAAGGTACCTATGGAGTTGT
GTATAAGGGTAGACACAAAACTACAGGTCAAGTGGTAGCCATGAAAAAAATCAGACTAGAAAGTGAAGAG
GAAGGGGTTCCTAGTACTGCAATTCGGGAAATTTCTCTATTAAAGGAACTTCGTCATCCAAATATAGTCA
GTCTTCAGGATGTGCTTATGCAGGATTCCAGGTTATATCTCATCTTTGAGTTTCTTTCCATGGATCTGAA
GAAATACTTGGATTCTATCCCTCCTGGTCAGTACATGGATTCTTCACTTGTTAAGAGTTATTTATACCAA
ATCCTACAGGGGATTGTGTTTTGTCACTCTAGAAGAGTTCTTCACAGAGACTTAAAACCTCAAAATCTCT
TGATTGATGACAAAGGAACAATTAAACTGGCTGATTTTGGCCTTGCCAGAGCTTTTGGAATACCTATCAG
AGTATATACACATGAGGTAGTAACACTCTGGTACAGATCTCCAGAAGTATTGCTGGGGTCAGCTCGTTAC
TCAACTCCAGTTGACATTTGGAGTATAGGCACCATATTTGCTGAACTAGCAACTAAGAAACCACTTTTCC
ATGGGGATTCAGAAATTGATCAACTCTTCAGGATTTTCAGAGCTTTGGGCACTCCCAATAATGAAGTGTG
GCCAGAAGTGGAATCTTTACAGGACTATAAGAATACATTTCCCAAATGGAAACCAGGAAGCCTAGCATCC
CATGTCAAAAACTTGGATGAAAATGGCTTGGATTTGCTCTCGAAAATGTTAATCTATGATCCAGCCAAAC
GAATTTCTGGCAAAATGGCACTGAATCATCCATATTTTAATGATTTGGACAATCAGATTAAGAAGATGTA
GGACCCAGCTTTCTTGTACAAAGTGGTTGATATCGGTAAGCCTATCCCTAACCCTCTCCTCGGTCTCGAT
TCTACGTAGTAATGAACTAGTCCGTAACTTGAAAGTATTTCGATTTCTTGGCTTTATATATCTTGTGGAA
AGGACGAAATGATGTGTTTGCACGTTTCAGCACGCGTTAAGTCGACAATCAACCTCTGGATTACAAAATT
TGTGAAAGATTGACTGGTATTCTTAACTATGTTGCTCCTTTTACGCTATGTGGATACGCTGCTTTAATGC
CTTTGTATCATGCTATTGCTTCCCGTATGGCTTTCATTTTCTCCTCCTTGTATAAATCCTGGTTGCTGTC
TCTTTATGAGGAGTTGTGGCCCGTTGTCAGGCAACGTGGCGTGGTGTGCACTGTGTTTGCTGACGCAACC
CCCACTGGTTGGGGCATTGCCACCACCTGTCAGCTCCTTTCCGGGACTTTCGCTTTCCCCCTCCCTATTG
CCACGGCGGAACTCATCGCCGCCTGCCTTGCCCGCTGCTGGACAGGGGCTCGGCTGTTGGGCACTGACAA
TTCCGTGGTGTTGTCGGGGAAATCATCGTCCTTTCCTTGGCTGCTCGCCTGTGTTGCCACCTGGATTCTG
CGCGGGACGTCCTTCTGCTACGTCCCTTCGGCCCTCAATCCAGCGGACCTTCCTTCCCGCGGCCTGCTGC
CGGCTCTGCGGCCTCTTCCGCGTCTTCGCCTTCGCCCTCAGACGAGTCGGATCTCCCTTTGGGCCGCCTC
CCCGCGTCGACTTTAAGACCAATGACTTACAAGGCAGCTGTAGATCTTAGCCACTTTTTAAAAGAAAAGG
GGGGACTGGAAGGGCTAATTCACTCCCAACGAAGACAAGATCTGCTTTTTGCTTGTACTGGGTCTCTCTG
GTTAGACCAGATCTGAGCCTGGGAGCTCTCTGGCTAACTAGGGAACCCACTGCTTAAGCCTCAATAAAGC
TTGCCTTGAGTGCTTCAAGTAGTGTGTGCCCGTCTGTTGTGTGACTCTGGTAACTAGAGATCCCTCAGAC
CCTTTTAGTCAGTGTGGAAAATCTCTAGCAGTACGTATAGTAGTTCATGTCATCTTATTATTCAGTATTT
ATAACTTGCAAAGAAATGAATATCAGAGAGTGAGAGGAACTTGTTTATTGCAGCTTATAATGGTTACAAA
TAAAGCAATAGCATCACAAATTTCACAAATAAAGCATTTTTTTCACTGCATTCTAGTTGTGGTTTGTCCA
AACTCATCAATGTATCTTATCATGTCTGGCTCTAGCTATCCCGCCCCTAACTCCGCCCATCCCGCCCCTA
ACTCCGCCCAGTTCCGCCCATTCTCCGCCCCATGGCTGACTAATTTTTTTTATTTATGCAGAGGCCGAGG
CCGCCTCGGCCTCTGAGCTATTCCAGAAGTAGTGAGGAGGCTTTTTTGGAGGCCTAGGGACGTACCCAAT
TCGCCCTATAGTGAGTCGTATTACGCGCGCTCACTGGCCGTCGTTTTACAACGTCGTGACTGGGAAAACC
CTGGCGTTACCCAACTTAATCGCCTTGCAGCACATCCCCCTTTCGCCAGCTGGCGTAATAGCGAAGAGGC
CCGCACCGATCGCCCTTCCCAACAGTTGCGCAGCCTGAATGGCGAATGGG
[124 nt withheld, positions 6701-6824]
C
[91 nt withheld, positions 6826-6916]
A
[49 nt withheld, positions 6918-6966]
CCTTTGACGTTGGAGTCCACGTTCTTT
[37 nt withheld, positions 6994-7030]
ACCCTATCTCGGTCTATTCTTTTGATTTATAAGGGATTTTGCCGATTTCGGCCTATTGGTTAAAAAATGA
GCTGATTTAACAAAAATTTAACGCGAATTTTAACAAAATATTAACGCTTACAATTTAGGTGGCACTTTTC
GGGGAAATGTGCGCGGAACCCCTATTTGTTTATTTTTCTAAATACATTCAAATATGTATCCGCTCATGAG
ACAATAACCCTGATAAATGCTTCAATAATATTGAAAAAGGAAGAGTATGAGTATTCAACATTTCCGTGTC
GCCCTTATTCCCTTTTTTGCGGCATTTTGCCTTCCTGTTTTTGCTCACCCAGAAACGCTGGTGAAAGTAA
AAGATGCTGAAGATCAGTTGGGTGCACGAGTGGGTTACATCGAACTGGATCTCAACAGCGGTAAGATCCT
TGAGAGTTTTCGCCCCGAAGAACGTTTTCCAATGATGAGCACTTTTAAAGTTCTGCTATGTGGCGCGGTA
TTATCCCGTATTGACGCCGGGCAAGAGCAACTCGGTCGCCGCATACACTATTCTCAGAATGACTTGGTTG
AGTACTCACCAGTCACAGAAAAGCATCTTACGGATGGCATGACAGTAAGAGAATTATGCAGTGCTGCCAT
AACCATGAGTGATAACACTGCGGCCAACTTACTTCTGACAACGATCGGAGGACCGAAGGAGCTAACCGCT
TTTTTGCACAACATGGGGGATCATGTAACTCGCCTTGATCGTTGGGAACCGGAGCTGAATGAAGCCATAC
CAAACGACGAGCGTGACACCACGATGCCTGTAGCAATGGCAACAACGTTGCGCAAACTATTAACTGGCGA
ACTACTTACTCTAGCTTCCCGGCAACAATTAATAGACTGGATGGAGGCGGATAAAGTTGCAGGACCACTT
CTGCGCTCGGCCCTTCCGGCTGGCTGGTTTATTGCTGATAAATCTGGAGCCGGTGAGCGTGGGTCTCGCG
GTATCATTGCAGCACTGGGGCCAGATGGTAAGCCCTCCCGTATCGTAGTTATCTACACGACGGGGAGTCA
GGCAACTATGGATGAACGAAATAGACAGATCGCTGAGATAGGTGCCTCACTGATTAAGCATTGGTAACTG
TCAGACCAAGTTTACTCATATATACTTTAGATTGATTTAAAACTTCATTTTTAATTTAAAAGGATCTAGG
TGAAGATCCTTTTTGATAATCTCATGACCAAAATCCCTTAACGTGAGTTTTCGTTCCACTGAGCGTCAGA
CCCCGTAGAAAAGATCAAAGGATCTTCTTGAGATCCTTTTTTTCTGCGCGTAATCTGCTGCTTGCAAACA
AAAAAACCACCGCTACCAGCGGTGGTTTGTTTGCCGGATCAAGAGCTACCAACTCTTTTTCCGAAGGTAA
CTGGCTTCAGCAGAGCGCAGATACCAAATACTGTTCTTCTAGTGTAGCCGTAGTTAGGCCACCACTTCAA
GAACTCTGTAGCACCGCCTACATACCTCGCTCTGCTAATCCTGTTACCAGTGGCTGCTGCCAGTGGCGAT
AAGTCGTGTCTTACCGGGTTGGACTCAAGACGATAGTTACCGGATAAGGCGCAGCGGTCGGGCTGAACGG
GGGGTTCGTGCACACAGCCCAGCTTGGAGCGAACGACCTACACCGAACTGAGATACCTACAGCGTGAGCT
ATGAGAAAGCGCCACGCTTCCCGAAGGGAGAAAGGCGGACAGGTATCCGGTAAGCGGCAGGGTCGGAACA
GGAGAGCGCACGAGGGAGCTTCCAGGGGGAAACGCCTGGTATCTTTATAGTCCTGTCGGGTTTCGCCACC
TCTGACTTGAGCGTCGATTTTTGTGATGCTCGTCAGGGGGGCGGAGCCTATGGAAAAACGCCAGCAACGC
GGCCTTTTTACGGTTCCTGGCCTTTTGCTGGCCTTTTGCTCACATGTTCTTTCCTGCGTTATCCCCTGAT
TCTGTGGATAACCGTATTACCGCCTTTGAGTGAGCTGATACCGCTCGCCGCAGCCGAACGACCGAGCGCA
GCGAGTCAGTGAGCGAGGAAGCGGAAGAGCGCCCAATACGCAAACCGCCTCTCCCCGCGCGTTGGCCGAT
TCATTAATGCAGCTGGCACGACAGGTTTCCCGACTGGAAAGCGGGCAGTGAGCGCAACGCAATTAATGTG
AGTTAGCTCACTCATTAGGCACCCCAGGCTTTACACTTTATGCTTCCGGCTCGTATGTTGTGTGGAATTG
TGAGCGGATAACAATTTCACACAGGAAACAGCTATGACCATGATTACGCCAAGCGCGCAATTAACCCTCA
CTAAAGGGAACAAAAGCTGGAGCTGCAAGC
Features (pLannotate 1.2.2; 34 found; start..end, strand, type, name):
      5..231     +  promoter       RSV promoter: Rous sarcoma virus enhancer/promoter
    232..412     +  LTR            5' LTR (truncated): truncated 5' long terminal repeat (LTR) from HIV-1
    459..584     +  misc_feature   HIV-1 Ψ: packaging signal of human immunodeficiency virus type 1
    568..931     +  CDS            HIV-1 gag (fragment): gag protein from human immunodeficiency virus 1; gag
   1077..1310    +  misc_feature   RRE: The Rev response element (RRE) of HIV-1 allows for Rev-dependent mRNA export from the nucleus to the cytoplasm.
   1687..1713    +  CDS            Rev (fragment): human immunodeficiency virus 1 (HIV-1) Rev protein; rev; enhances nuclear export of unspliced and incompletely spliced viral mRNAs
   1720..1743    +  promoter       SV40 promoter (fragment): SV40 early promoter
   1744..1815    +  promoter       SV40 promoter (fragment): SV40 enhancer and early promoter
   1839..1974    +  rep_origin     SV40 ori: SV40 origin of replication
   2020..2616    +  CDS            PuroR (fragment): puromycin N-acetyltransferase; pac from Streptomyces; confers resistance to puromycin
   2665..2782    +  misc_feature   cPPT/CTS: central polypurine tract and central termination sequence of HIV-1
   2847..2913    +  CDS            small t antigen (fragment): SV40 (simian virus 40) small t antigen
   2920..4098    +  promoter       EF-1α promoter: strong constitutive promoter for human elongation factor EF-1α
   4118..4142    +  protein_bind   attB1: mutant version of attB; recombination site for the Gateway® BP reaction BP Clonase™
   4148..5038    +  CDS            CDK1: CDK1_HUMAN - Also known as CDC2, CDC28A, CDKN1, P34CDC2. Experimental evidence at protein level: Swiss-Prot protein existence level 1. (Microbial infection) Acts as a receptor for hepatitis C virus (HCV) in hepatocytes and facilitates its cell entry. From Homo sapiens (Human).
   5043..5067    -  protein_bind   attB2: mutant version of attB; recombination site for the Gateway® BP reaction BP Clonase™
   5075..5116    +  CDS            V5 tag: epitope tag from simian virus 5
   5132..5185    +  promoter       U6 promoter (fragment): RNA polymerase III promoter for human U6 snRNA
   5227..5815    +  misc_feature   WPRE: woodchuck hepatitis virus posttranscriptional regulatory element
   5866..5885    +  misc_feature   cPPT/CTS (fragment): central polypurine tract and central termination sequence of HIV-1
   5887..6120    +  LTR            3' LTR (ΔU3): self-inactivating 3' long terminal repeat (LTR) from HIV-1
   6198..6319    +  polyA_signal   SV40 poly(A) signal: SV40 polyadenylation signal
   6359..6494    +  rep_origin     SV40 ori: SV40 origin of replication
   6515..6533    -  promoter       T7 promoter: promoter for bacteriophage T7 RNA polymerase
   6541..6696    +  CDS            lacZα (fragment): LacZα fragment of β-galactosidase; lacZ fragment
   6701..7129    +  rep_origin     f1 ori (sequence partly withheld): f1 bacteriophage origin of replication; arrow indicates direction of (+) strand synthesis
   7182..7286    +  promoter       AmpR promoter: bla
   7287..8147    +  CDS            AmpR: β-lactamase; bla; confers resistance to ampicillin, carbenicillin, and related antibiotics
   8318..8906    +  rep_origin     ori: high-copy-number ColE1/pMB1/pBR322/pUC origin of replication
   9089..9181    +  CDS            lacI (fragment): lac repressor; lacI; The lac repressor binds to the lac operator to inhibit transcription in E. coli. This inhibition can be relieved by adding lactose or isopropyl-β-D-thiogalactopyranoside (IPTG).
   9194..9215    +  protein_bind   CAP binding site: CAP binding activates transcription in the presence of cAMP. E. coli catabolite activator protein
   9230..9260    +  promoter       lac promoter: promoter for the E. coli lac operon
   9268..9284    +  protein_bind   lac operator: The lac repressor binds to the lac operator to inhibit transcription in E. coli. This inhibition can be relieved by adding lactose or isopropyl-β-D-thiogalactopyranoside (IPTG). lac repressor encoded by lacI
   9329..9347    +  promoter       T3 promoter: promoter for bacteriophage T3 RNA polymerase
