[The description below was written by a language model from this plasmid's Addgene catalogue record and pLannotate feature annotations shown in this document.]
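Description:
TFORF3051 is a lentiviral mammalian expression plasmid built on the pLX_TRC317 backbone from the Broad Institute Genetic Perturbation Platform. It carries the human CDK1 open reading frame (also known as CDC2, CDC28A or P34CDC2) as one member of a barcoded transcription factor ORF collection. In bacteria it is maintained through a high-copy ColE1/pUC-type origin and selected with ampicillin via the bla gene. An f1 origin and remnants of a lac/T7/T3 cloning region are also present in the backbone. The depositor notes a risk of recombination, which is common for plasmids carrying LTR repeats.

The viral portion follows a third-generation, self-inactivating design. An RSV promoter drives a truncated HIV-1 5' LTR, followed by the Ψ packaging signal with a gag fragment, the Rev response element, a cPPT/CTS, WPRE and a ΔU3 3' LTR, with an SV40 polyadenylation signal downstream. Within the transfer region, an SV40 early promoter drives puromycin N-acetyltransferase for selection of transduced cells. A separate EF-1α promoter drives the CDK1 coding sequence. The ORF was introduced by Gateway cloning and is flanked by attB1 and attB2 sites, with a V5 epitope tag annotated just downstream of attB2; the record does not say whether the tag is read in frame with CDK1. The record describes a unique 24-bp barcode for each ORF, but the feature table does not annotate it as a separate element, so its position is not stated.

The construct is intended for producing lentivirus to overexpress the ORF in mammalian cells. It is particularly suited to pooled screens in which the barcode identifies the ORF each cell received, as in studies of directed differentiation.
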