Addgene plasmid #144527: TFORF3051
Purpose: Lentiviral vector for overexpressing transcription factor ORFs with unique 24-bp barcodes. Barcodes facilitate identification of transcription factors in pooled screens.
Depositing lab: Feng Zhang. Depositing organization: Broad Institute. Publication: A transcription factor atlas of directed differentiation. Joung J, Ma S, Tay T, Geiger-Schuller KR, Kirchgatterer PC, Verdine VK, Guo B, Arias-Garcia MA, Allen WE, Singh A, Kuksenko O, Abudayyeh OO, Gootenberg JS, Fu Z, Macrae RK, Buenrostro JD, Regev A, Zhang F. Cell. 2023 Jan 5;186(1):209-229.e26. doi: 10.1016/j.cell.2022.11.026. PubMed 36608654.
Backbone
  Vector backbone: pLX_TRC317
  Backbone manufacturer: Broad Institute Genetic Perturbation Platform
  Backbone size w/o insert (bp): 8264
  Vector type: Mammalian Expression, Lentiviral
  Selectable markers: Puromycin
Growth in bacteria
  Bacterial resistance: Ampicillin, 100 μg/mL
  Growth temperature: 37°C
  Growth strain: NEB Stable
  Copy number: High Copy
Gene/Insert
  Gene/Insert name: CDK1
  Species: H. sapiens (human)
  Insert size (bp): 1106
  Entrez Gene: CDK1 (a.k.a. CDC2, CDC28A, P34CDC2)
  Promoter: EF1a
  Cloning method: Gateway Cloning
  Sequencing primers: 5′ GGGTGGAGACTGAAGTTAGGCCAG; 3′ CACATAGCGTAAAAGGAGCAACATAG
Resource information
  A portion of this plasmid was derived from a plasmid made by: Broad Institute Genetic Perturbation Platform
Terms and licenses: Academic/Nonprofit Terms; Industry Terms: Not Available to Industry
Depositor comments: NM_001786.4 Please test multiple small colonies in case of plasmid recombination. To make this collection available in a timely manner, a portion of this collection was not fully sequenced by Addgene. If an Addgene verified full plasmid sequence is not available, please contact us prior to placing an order to request the full sequence.
How to cite: TFORF3051 was a gift from Feng Zhang (Addgene plasmid # 144527 ; http://n2t.net/addgene:144527 ; RRID:Addgene_144527)
