>Addgene plasmid #144527 | TFORF3051 | depositor partial sequence | sequence record 285696 | Insert
ATCGATTGATCAACAAGTTTGTACAAAAAAGCAGGCTTCACCATGGAAGATTATACCAAAATAGAGAAAA
TTGGAGAAGGTACCTATGGAGTTGTGTATAAGGGTAGACACAAAACTACAGGTCAAGTGGTAGCCATGAA
AAAAATCAGACTAGAAAGTGAAGAGGAAGGGGTTCCTAGTACTGCAATTCGGGAAATTTCTCTATTAAAG
GAACTTCGTCATCCAAATATAGTCAGTCTTCAGGATGTGCTTATGCAGGATTCCAGGTTATATCTCATCT
TTGAGTTTCTTTCCATGGATCTGAAGAAATACTTGGATTCTATCCCTCCTGGTCAGTACATGGATTCTTC
ACTTGTTAAGAGTTATTTATACCAAATCCTACAGGGGATTGTGTTTTGTCACTCTAGAAGAGTTCTTCAC
AGAGACTTAAAACCTCAAAATCTCTTGATTGATGACAAAGGAACAATTAAACTGGCTGATTTTGGCCTTG
CCAGAGCTTTTGGAATACCTATCAGAGTATATACACATGAGGTAGTAACACTCTGGTACAGATCTCCAGA
AGTATTGCTGGGGTCAGCTCGTTACTCAACTCCAGTTGACATTTGGAGTATAGGCACCATATTTGCTGAA
CTAGCAACTAAGAAACCACTTTTCCATGGGGATTCAGAAATTGATCAACTCTTCAGGATTTTCAGAGCTT
TGGGCACTCCCAATAATGAAGTGTGGCCAGAAGTGGAATCTTTACAGGACTATAAGAATACATTTCCCAA
ATGGAAACCAGGAAGCCTAGCATCCCATGTCAAAAACTTGGATGAAAATGGCTTGGATTTGCTCTCGAAA
ATGTTAATCTATGATCCAGCCAAACGAATTTCTGGCAAAATGGCACTGAATCATCCATATTTTAATGATT
TGGACAATCAGATTAAGAAGATGTAGGACCCAGCTTTCTTGTACAAAGTGGTTGATATCGGTAAGCCTAT
CCCTAACCCTCTCCTCGGTCTCGATTCTACGTAGTAATGAACTAGTCCGTAACTTGAAAGTATTTCGATT
TCTTGGCTTTATATATCTTGTGGAAAGGACGAAATGATGTGTTTGCACGTTTCAGC
