>Addgene plasmid #144527 | TFORF3051 | depositor partial sequence | sequence record 285697 | Barcode
AATGATGTGTTTGCACGTTTCAGC
